Addgene plasmid #194617: pVY-2 sfGFP-tag2
Purpose: fluorescent proteins with cationic peptide tags to promote biomolecular condensate formation in E. coli
Depositing lab: Allie Obermeyer. Depositing organization: Columbia University. Publication: Intracellular phase separation of globular proteins facilitated by short cationic peptides. Yeong V, Wang JW, Horn JM, Obermeyer AC. Nat Commun. 2022 Dec 22;13(1):7882. doi: 10.1038/s41467-022-35529-2. PubMed 36550144.
Backbone
  Vector backbone: pETDuet
  Vector type: Bacterial Expression
Growth in bacteria
  Bacterial resistance: Ampicillin, 100 μg/mL
  Growth temperature: 37°C
  Growth strain: DH5alpha
  Copy number: High Copy
Gene/Insert
  Gene/Insert name: sfGFP-K(GGSKKRKKR)2 (alt name: sfGFP-tag2)
  Promoter: T7
  Tag / fusion protein: KGGSKKRKKRGGSKKRKKR (C terminal on insert); MGHHHHHGGA (N terminal on insert)
  Cloning method: Restriction Enzyme; 5′ cloning site NcoI (not destroyed); 3′ cloning site XhoI (not destroyed)
  Sequencing primers: 5′ T7; 3′ T7-term
Terms and licenses: Academic/Nonprofit Terms; Industry Terms: Not Available to Industry
Depositor comments: Please visit https://www.biorxiv.org/content/10.1101/2021.07.08.450573v1 for bioRxiv preprint.
How to cite: pVY-2 sfGFP-tag2 was a gift from Allie Obermeyer (Addgene plasmid # 194617 ; http://n2t.net/addgene:194617 ; RRID:Addgene_194617)
