[The description below was written by a language model from this plasmid's Addgene catalogue record and pLannotate feature annotations shown in this document.]
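Description:
pVY-2 sfGFP-tag2 is a bacterial expression plasmid built on the pETDuet backbone for T7-driven production of a charge-tagged superfolder GFP in E. coli. The sequenced plasmid is about 5.9 kb and is maintained through a ColE1/pBR322-type origin with the associated bom region and a rop gene. The catalogue lists it as high copy, although rop normally acts to hold copy number down. Selection is by ampicillin through the β-lactamase gene and its own promoter. An f1 phage origin is also present, along with short tetracycline-resistance gene fragments that are remnants of the backbone rather than functional markers.

The expression cassette consists of a T7 promoter followed immediately by a lac operator, the T7 gene 10 ribosome binding site, the sfGFP coding region and a T7 terminator. A plasmid-borne lacI gene with its own promoter supplies repressor, so expression is IPTG-inducible in hosts that provide T7 RNA polymerase. The insert was cloned between NcoI and XhoI. According to the record, it carries a short N-terminal histidine-containing leader for purification and a C-terminal cationic peptide made of two lysine/arginine-rich repeats separated by glycine-serine linkers. Only one T7 promoter is annotated, which suggests the insert spans both of the Duet cloning regions. The S-tag and SET1 fragments annotated downstream of sfGFP appear to be residual vector sequence, and the record does not indicate that they form part of the expressed protein.

The stated purpose is to test how short cationic tags on a globular fluorescent protein promote biomolecular condensate formation inside E. coli, with sfGFP fluorescence reporting where the protein localises. The name suggests it belongs to a series of related tagged variants.
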