Features (pLannotate 1.2.2; 19 found; start..end, strand, type, name):
    174..365     -  CDS            rop: Rop protein, which maintains plasmids at low copy number; rop
    382..762     +  CDS            YPB1_ECOLX: Protein predicted: Swiss-Prot protein existence level 4. From Escherichia coli.
    824..888     -  CDS            TcR (fragment): tetracycline efflux protein; tet; confers resistance to tetracycline
    903..924     -  protein_bind   CAP binding site: CAP binding activates transcription in the presence of cAMP. E. coli catabolite activator protein
    937..2019    -  CDS            lacI: lac repressor; lacI; The lac repressor binds to the lac operator to inhibit transcription in E. coli. This inhibition can be relieved by adding lactose or isopropyl-β-D-thiogalactopyranoside (IPTG).
   2020..2097    -  promoter       lacI promoter: lacI
   2105..2384    -  CDS            TcR (fragment): tetracycline efflux protein; tet; confers resistance to tetracycline
   2410..2428    +  promoter       T7 promoter: promoter for bacteriophage T7 RNA polymerase
   2429..2453    +  protein_bind   lac operator: The lac repressor binds to the lac operator to inhibit transcription in E. coli. This inhibition can be relieved by adding lactose or isopropyl-β-D-thiogalactopyranoside (IPTG). lac repressor encoded by lacI
   2468..2490    +  RBS            RBS: efficient ribosome binding site from bacteriophage T7 gene 10 (Olins and Rangwala, 1989)
   2530..3240    +  CDS            Superfolder GFP: Superfolder GFP is a basic (constitutively fluorescent) green fluorescent protein published in 2005, derived from Aequorea victoria. It is reported to be a very rapidly-maturing weak dimer.
   3313..3354    +  CDS            S-Tag (fragment): affinity and epitope tag derived from pancreatic ribonuclease A
   3384..3401    +  CDS            SET1 (fragment): solubility-enhancement tag derived from T7 phage gene 10B
   3409..3456    +  terminator     T7 terminator: transcription terminator for bacteriophage T7 RNA polymerase
   3493..3948    +  rep_origin     f1 ori (sequence partly withheld): f1 bacteriophage origin of replication; arrow indicates direction of (+) strand synthesis
   4063..4923    -  CDS            AmpR: β-lactamase; bla; confers resistance to ampicillin, carbenicillin, and related antibiotics
   4924..5016    -  promoter       AmpR promoter: bla
   5097..5685    +  rep_origin     ori: high-copy-number ColE1/pMB1/pBR322/pUC origin of replication
   5871..72      -  misc_feature   bom (across the origin): basis of mobility region from pBR322
>Addgene plasmid #194617 | pVY-2 sfGFP-tag2 | addgene full sequence | sequence record 382877 | Addgene NGS Result
AATCTGCTCTGATGCCGCATAGTTAAGCCAGTATACACTCCGCTATCGCTACGTGACTGGGTCATGGCTG
CGCCCCGACACCCGCCAACACCCGCTGACGCGCCCTGACGGGCTTGTCTGCTCCCGGCATCCGCTTACAG
ACAAGCTGTGACCGTCTCCGGGAGCTGCATGTGTCAGAGGTTTTCACCGTCATCACCGAAACGCGCGAGG
CAGCTGCGGTAAAGCTCATCAGCGTGGTCGTGAAGCGATTCACAGATGTCTGCCTGTTCATCCGCGTCCA
GCTCGTTGAGTTTCTCCAGAAGCGTTAATGTCTGGCTTCTGATAAAGCGGGCCATGTTAAGGGCGGTTTT
TTCCTGTTTGGTCACTGATGCCTCCGTGTAAGGGGGATTTCTGTTCATGGGGGTAATGATACCGATGAAA
CGAGAGAGGATGCTCACGATACGGGTTACTGATGATGAACATGCCCGGTTACTGGAACGTTGTGAGGGTA
AACAACTGGCGGTATGGATGCGGCGGGACCAGAGAAAAATCACTCAGGGTCAATGCCAGCGCTTCGTTAA
TACAGATGTAGGTGTTCCACAGGGTAGCCAGCAGCATCCTGCGATGCAGATCCGGAACATAATGGTGCAG
GGCGCTGACTTCCGCGTTTCCAGACTTTACGAAACACGGAAACCGAAGACCATTCATGTTGTTGCTCAGG
TCGCAGACGTTTTGCAGCAGCAGTCGCTTCACGTTCGCTCGCGTATCGGTGATTCATTCTGCTAACCAGT
AAGGCAACCCCGCCAGCCTAGCCGGGTCCTCAACGACAGGAGCACGATCATGCTAGTCATGCCCCGCGCC
CACCGGAAGGAGCTGACTGGGTTGAAGGCTCTCAAGGGCATCGGTCGAGATCCCGGTGCCTAATGAGTGA
GCTAACTTACATTAATTGCGTTGCGCTCACTGCCCGCTTTCCAGTCGGGAAACCTGTCGTGCCAGCTGCA
TTAATGAATCGGCCAACGCGCGGGGAGAGGCGGTTTGCGTATTGGGCGCCAGGGTGGTTTTTCTTTTCAC
CAGTGAGACGGGCAACAGCTGATTGCCCTTCACCGCCTGGCCCTGAGAGAGTTGCAGCAAGCGGTCCACG
CTGGTTTGCCCCAGCAGGCGAAAATCCTGTTTGATGGTGGTTAACGGCGGGATATAACATGAGCTGTCTT
CGGTATCGTCGTATCCCACTACCGAGATGTCCGCACCAACGCGCAGCCCGGACTCGGTAATGGCGCGCAT
TGCGCCCAGCGCCATCTGATCGTTGGCAACCAGCATCGCAGTGGGAACGATGCCCTCATTCAGCATTTGC
ATGGTTTGTTGAAAACCGGACATGGCACTCCAGTCGCCTTCCCGTTCCGCTATCGGCTGAATTTGATTGC
GAGTGAGATATTTATGCCAGCCAGCCAGACGCAGACGCGCCGAGACAGAACTTAATGGGCCCGCTAACAG
CGCGATTTGCTGGTGACCCAATGCGACCAGATGCTCCACGCCCAGTCGCGTACCGTCTTCATGGGAGAAA
ATAATACTGTTGATGGGTGTCTGGTCAGAGACATCAAGAAATAACGCCGGAACATTAGTGCAGGCAGCTT
CCACAGCAATGGCATCCTGGTCATCCAGCGGATAGTTAATGATCAGCCCACTGACGCGTTGCGCGAGAAG
ATTGTGCACCGCCGCTTTACAGGCTTCGACGCCGCTTCGTTCTACCATCGACACCACCACGCTGGCACCC
AGTTGATCGGCGCGAGATTTAATCGCCGCGACAATTTGCGACGGCGCGTGCAGGGCCAGACTGGAGGTGG
CAACGCCAATCAGCAACGACTGTTTGCCCGCCAGTTGTTGTGCCACGCGGTTGGGAATGTAATTCAGCTC
CGCCATCGCCGCTTCCACTTTTTCCCGCGTTTTCGCAGAAACGTGGCTGGCCTGGTTCACCACGCGGGAA
ACGGTCTGATAAGAGACACCGGCATACTCTGCGACATCGTATAACGTTACTGGTTTCACATTCACCACCC
TGAATTGACTCTCTTCCGGGCGCTATCATGCCATACCGCGAAAGGTTTTGCGCCATTCGATGGTGTCCGG
GATCTCGACGCTCTCCCTTATGCGACTCCTGCATTAGGAAGCAGCCCAGTAGTAGGTTGAGGCCGTTGAG
CACCGCCGCCGCAAGGAATGGTGCATGCAAGGAGATGGCGCCCAACAGTCCCCCGGCCACGGGGCCTGCC
ACCATACCCACGCCGAAACAAGCGCTCATGAGCCCGAAGTGGCGAGCCCGATCTTCCCCATCGGTGATGT
CGGCGATATAGGCGCCAGCAACCGCACCTGTGGCGCCGGTGATGCCGGCCACGATGCGTCCGGCGTAGAG
GATCGAGATCGATCTCGATCCCGCGAAATTAATACGACTCACTATAGGGGAATTGTGAGCGGATAACAAT
TCCCCTCTAGAAATAATTTTGTTTAACTTTAAGAAGGAGATATACCATGGGTCATCACCACCACCATCAC
GGTGGCGCTAGCAAAGGTGAAGAGCTGTTTACGGGTGTAGTACCGATCTTAGTGGAATTAGACGGCGACG
TGAACGGTCACAAATTTAGCGTGCGCGGCGAAGGCGAAGGTGACGCTACCAATGGTAAATTGACCCTGAA
GTTTATTTGCACAACAGGCAAATTACCCGTTCCGTGGCCCACCTTAGTGACCACCCTGACCTATGGCGTT
CAGTGCTTCAGTCGTTACCCAGATCATATGAAACAACACGATTTTTTCAAATCAGCCATGCCTGAAGGAT
ATGTTCAAGAGCGTACAATCAGCTTCAAGGACGATGGCACCTATAAAACGCGTGCGGAAGTGAAATTTGA
AGGCGACACATTAGTAAACCGTATCGAACTGAAAGGTATCGACTTCAAAGAAGACGGCAACATTTTAGGC
CATAAGCTGGAATATAACTTTAATTCTCATAACGTGTATATTACGGCCGATAAACAGAAAAACGGTATCA
AGGCAAATTTCAAAATTCGCCATAACGTGGAAGACGGCAGCGTTCAATTAGCGGATCATTATCAACAAAA
CACGCCGATTGGTGACGGGCCTGTACTGTTACCTGACAACCACTACCTGAGCACCCAGTCAGCACTGAGC
AAAGATCCGAACGAAAAACGCGATCACATGGTTCTGTTAGAATTCGTGACCGCTGCAGGCATTACTCACG
GAATGGACGAGCTGTACAAGAAAGGCGGTTCAAAGAAAAGGAAGAAAAGAGGCGGTTCAAAGAAAAGGAA
GAAAAGATAACTCGAGTCTGGTAAAGAAACCGCTGCTGCGAAATTTGAACGCCAGCACATGGACTCGTCT
ACTAGCGCAGCTTAATTAACCTAGGCTGCTGCCACCGCTGAGCAATAACTAGCATAACCCCTTGGGGCCT
CTAAACGGGTCTTGAGGGGTTTTTTGCTGAAAGGAGGAACTATATCCGGATTGGCGAATGGG
[124 nt withheld, positions 3493-3616]
C
[91 nt withheld, positions 3618-3708]
A
[49 nt withheld, positions 3710-3758]
CCTTTGACGTTGGAGTCCACGTTCTTT
[37 nt withheld, positions 3786-3822]
ACCCTATCTCGGTCTATTCTTTTGATTTATAAGGGATTTTGCCGATTTCGGCCTATTGGTTAAAAAATGA
GCTGATTTAACAAAAATTTAACGCGAATTTTAACAAAATATTAACGTTTACAATTTCTGGCGGCACGATG
GCATGAGATTATCAAAAAGGATCTTCACCTAGATCCTTTTAAATTAAAAATGAAGTTTTAAATCAATCTA
AAGTATATATGAGTAAACTTGGTCTGACAGTTACCAATGCTTAATCAGTGAGGCACCTATCTCAGCGATC
TGTCTATTTCGTTCATCCATAGTTGCCTGACTCCCCGTCGTGTAGATAACTACGATACGGGAGGGCTTAC
CATCTGGCCCCAGTGCTGCAATGATACCGCGAGACCCACGCTCACCGGCTCCAGATTTATCAGCAATAAA
CCAGCCAGCCGGAAGGGCCGAGCGCAGAAGTGGTCCTGCAACTTTATCCGCCTCCATCCAGTCTATTAAT
TGTTGCCGGGAAGCTAGAGTAAGTAGTTCGCCAGTTAATAGTTTGCGCAACGTTGTTGCCATTGCTACAG
GCATCGTGGTGTCACGCTCGTCGTTTGGTATGGCTTCATTCAGCTCCGGTTCCCAACGATCAAGGCGAGT
TACATGATCCCCCATGTTGTGCAAAAAAGCGGTTAGCTCCTTCGGTCCTCCGATCGTTGTCAGAAGTAAG
TTGGCCGCAGTGTTATCACTCATGGTTATGGCAGCACTGCATAATTCTCTTACTGTCATGCCATCCGTAA
GATGCTTTTCTGTGACTGGTGAGTACTCAACCAAGTCATTCTGAGAATAGTGTATGCGGCGACCGAGTTG
CTCTTGCCCGGCGTCAATACGGGATAATACCGCGCCACATAGCAGAACTTTAAAAGTGCTCATCATTGGA
AAACGTTCTTCGGGGCGAAAACTCTCAAGGATCTTACCGCTGTTGAGATCCAGTTCGATGTAACCCACTC
GTGCACCCAACTGATCTTCAGCATCTTTTACTTTCACCAGCGTTTCTGGGTGAGCAAAAACAGGAAGGCA
AAATGCCGCAAAAAAGGGAATAAGGGCGACACGGAAATGTTGAATACTCATACTCTTCCTTTTTCAATCA
TGATTGAAGCATTTATCAGGGTTATTGTCTCATGAGCGGATACATATTTGAATGTATTTAGAAAAATAAA
CAAATAGGTCATGACCAAAATCCCTTAACGTGAGTTTTCGTTCCACTGAGCGTCAGACCCCGTAGAAAAG
ATCAAAGGATCTTCTTGAGATCCTTTTTTTCTGCGCGTAATCTGCTGCTTGCAAACAAAAAAACCACCGC
TACCAGCGGTGGTTTGTTTGCCGGATCAAGAGCTACCAACTCTTTTTCCGAAGGTAACTGGCTTCAGCAG
AGCGCAGATACCAAATACTGTCCTTCTAGTGTAGCCGTAGTTAGGCCACCACTTCAAGAACTCTGTAGCA
CCGCCTACATACCTCGCTCTGCTAATCCTGTTACCAGTGGCTGCTGCCAGTGGCGATAAGTCGTGTCTTA
CCGGGTTGGACTCAAGACGATAGTTACCGGATAAGGCGCAGCGGTCGGGCTGAACGGGGGGTTCGTGCAC
ACAGCCCAGCTTGGAGCGAACGACCTACACCGAACTGAGATACCTACAGCGTGAGCTATGAGAAAGCGCC
ACGCTTCCCGAAGGGAGAAAGGCGGACAGGTATCCGGTAAGCGGCAGGGTCGGAACAGGAGAGCGCACGA
GGGAGCTTCCAGGGGGAAACGCCTGGTATCTTTATAGTCCTGTCGGGTTTCGCCACCTCTGACTTGAGCG
TCGATTTTTGTGATGCTCGTCAGGGGGGCGGAGCCTATGGAAAAACGCCAGCAACGCGGCCTTTTTACGG
TTCCTGGCCTTTTGCTGGCCTTTTGCTCACATGTTCTTTCCTGCGTTATCCCCTGATTCTGTGGATAACC
GTATTACCGCCTTTGAGTGAGCTGATACCGCTCGCCGCAGCCGAACGACCGAGCGCAGCGAGTCAGTGAG
CGAGGAAGCGGAAGAGCGCCTGATGCGGTATTTTCTCCTTACGCATCTGTGCGGTATTTCACACCGCAAT
GGTGCACTCTCAGTAC
